LOCUS       Exported 3247 bp ds-DNA circular SYN 12-MAY-2021
DEFINITION  Multisite gateway vector for 5' tagging with mKate2.
ACCESSION   .
VERSION     .
KEYWORDS    pME-mKate2-NS
SOURCE      synthetic DNA construct
  ORGANISM  synthetic DNA construct
REFERENCE   1 (bases 1 to 3247)
  TITLE     Parton Lab Plasmids for in vivo cell biology in the zebrafish
REFERENCE   2 (bases 1 to 3247)
  AUTHORS   .
  TITLE     Direct Submission
  JOURNAL   Exported May 12, 2021 from SnapGene Server 1.1.58
            http://www.snapgene.com
FEATURES             Location/Qualifiers
     source          1..3247
                     /organism="synthetic DNA construct"
                     /mol_type="other DNA"
     protein_bind    1..100
                     /gene="mutant version of attL"
                     /label=attL1
                     /bound_moiety="LR Clonase(TM)"
                     /note="recombination site for the Gateway(R) LR reaction"
     regulatory      101..110
                     /regulatory_class="other"
                     /note="vertebrate consensus sequence for strong initiation
                     of translation (Kozak, 1987)"
     CDS             107..802
                     /codon_start=1
                     /product="monomeric far-red fluorescent protein (Shcherbo
                     et al., 2009)"
                     /label=mKate2
                     /note="mammalian codon-optimized"
                     /translation="MVSELIKENMHMKLYMEGTVNNHHFKCTSEGEGKPYEGTQTMRIK
                     AVEGGPLPFAFDILATSFMYGSKTFINHTQGIPDFFKQSFPEGFTWERVTTYEDGGVLT
                     ATQDTSLQDGCLIYNVKIRGVNFPSNGPVMQKKTLGWEASTETLYPADGGLEGRADMAL
                     KLVGGGHLICNLKTTYRSKKPAKNLKMPGVYYVDRRLERIKEADKETYVEQHEVAVARY
                     CDLPSKLGHR"
     protein_bind    complement(804..903)
                     /gene="mutant version of attL"
                     /label=attL2
                     /bound_moiety="LR Clonase(TM)"
                     /note="recombination site for the Gateway(R) LR reaction"
     primer_bind     complement(920..939)
                     /label=T7
                     /note="T7 promoter, forward primer"
     promoter        complement(921..939)
                     /label=T7 promoter
                     /note="promoter for bacteriophage T7 RNA polymerase"
     primer_bind     complement(944..960)
                     /label=M13 rev
                     /note="common sequencing primer, one of multiple similar
                     variants"
     primer_bind     complement(944..960)
                     /label=M13 Reverse
                     /note="In lacZ gene. Also called M13-rev"
     primer_bind     complement(1062..1081)
                     /label=pENTR-R
                     /note="pENTR vectors, reverse primer"
     CDS             1073..1882
                     /codon_start=1
                     /gene="aph(3')-Ia"
                     /product="aminoglycoside phosphotransferase"
                     /label=KanR
                     /note="confers resistance to kanamycin in bacteria or G418
                     (Geneticin(R)) in eukaryotes"
                     /translation="MSHIQRETSRPRLNSNMDADLYGYKWARDNVGQSGATIYRLYGKP
                     DAPELFLKHGKGSVANDVTDEMVRLNWLTEFMPLPTIKHFIRTPDDAWLLTTAIPGKTA
                     FQVLEEYPDSGENIVDALAVFLRRLHSIPVCNCPFNSDRVFRLAQAQSRMNNGLVDASD
                     FDDERNGWPVEQVWKEMHKLLPFSPDSVVTHGDFSLDNLIFDEGKLIGCIDVGRVGIAD
                     RYQDLAILWNCLGEFSPSLQKRLFQKYGIDNPDMNKLQFHLMLDEFF"
     primer_bind     complement(1140..1159)
                     /label=Kan-R
                     /note="Kanamycin resistance gene, reverse primer"
     rep_origin      2029..2617
                     /direction=RIGHT
                     /label=ori
                     /note="high-copy-number ColE1/pMB1/pBR322/pUC origin of
                     replication"
     primer_bind     2518..2537
                     /label=pBR322ori-F
                     /note="pBR322 origin, forward primer"
     primer_bind     2771..2788
                     /label=L4440
                     /note="L4440 vector, forward primer"
     terminator      2947..2974
                     /label=rrnB T2 terminator
                     /note="transcription terminator T2 from the E. coli rrnB
                     gene"
     terminator      3066..3152
                     /gene="Escherichia coli rrnB"
                     /label=rrnB T1 terminator
                     /note="transcription terminator T1 from the E. coli rrnB
                     gene"
     primer_bind     3201..3223
                     /label=M13/pUC Forward
                     /note="In lacZ gene"
     primer_bind     3215..3232
                     /label=M13 Forward
                     /note="In lacZ gene. Also called M13-F20 or M13 (-21)
                     Forward"
     primer_bind     3216..3232
                     /label=M13 fwd
                     /note="common sequencing primer, one of multiple similar
                     variants"
ORIGIN
        1 caaataatga ttttattttg actgatagtg acctgttcgt tgcaacaaat tgatgagcaa
       61 tgctttttta taatgccaac tttgtacaaa aaagcaggct gccaccatgg tgagcgagct
      121 gattaaggag aacatgcaca tgaagctgta catggagggc accgtgaaca accaccactt
      181 caagtgcaca tccgagggcg aaggcaagcc ctacgagggc acccagacca tgagaatcaa
      241 ggcggtcgag ggcggccctc tccccttcgc cttcgacatc ctggctacca gcttcatgta
      301 cggcagcaaa accttcatca accacaccca gggcatcccc gacttcttta agcagtcctt
      361 ccccgagggc ttcacatggg agagagtcac cacatacgaa gacgggggcg tgctgaccgc
      421 tacccaggac accagcctcc aggacggctg cctcatctac aacgtcaaga tcagaggggt
      481 gaacttccca tccaacggcc ctgtgatgca gaagaaaaca ctcggctggg aggcctccac
      541 cgagaccctg taccccgctg acggcggcct ggaaggcaga gccgacatgg ccctgaagct
      601 cgtgggcggg ggccacctga tctgcaactt gaagaccaca tacagatcca agaaacccgc
      661 taagaacctc aagatgcccg gcgtctacta tgtggacaga agactggaaa gaatcaagga
      721 ggccgacaaa gagacctacg tcgagcagca cgaggtggct gtggccagat actgcgacct
      781 ccctagcaaa ctggggcaca gagacccagc tttcttgtac aaagttggca ttataagaaa
      841 gcattgctta tcaatttgtt gcaacgaaca ggtcactatc agtcaaaata aaatcattat
      901 ttgccatcca gctgatatcc cctatagtga gtcgtattac atggtcatag ctgtttcctg
      961 gcagctctgg cccgtgtctc aaaatctctg atgttacatt gcacaagata aaaatatatc
     1021 atcatgaaca ataaaactgt ctgcttacat aaacagtaat acaaggggtg ttatgagcca
     1081 tattcaacgg gaaacgtcga ggccgcgatt aaattccaac atggatgctg atttatatgg
     1141 gtataaatgg gctcgcgata atgtcgggca atcaggtgcg acaatctatc gcttgtatgg
     1201 gaagcccgat gcgccagagt tgtttctgaa acatggcaaa ggtagcgttg ccaatgatgt
     1261 tacagatgag atggtcagac taaactggct gacggaattt atgcctcttc cgaccatcaa
     1321 gcattttatc cgtactcctg atgatgcatg gttactcacc actgcgatcc ccggaaaaac
     1381 agcattccag gtattagaag aatatcctga ttcaggtgaa aatattgttg atgcgctggc
     1441 agtgttcctg cgccggttgc attcgattcc tgtttgtaat tgtcctttta acagcgatcg
     1501 cgtatttcgt ctcgctcagg cgcaatcacg aatgaataac ggtttggttg atgcgagtga
     1561 ttttgatgac gagcgtaatg gctggcctgt tgaacaagtc tggaaagaaa tgcataaact
     1621 tttgccattc tcaccggatt cagtcgtcac tcatggtgat ttctcacttg ataaccttat
     1681 ttttgacgag gggaaattaa taggttgtat tgatgttgga cgagtcggaa tcgcagaccg
     1741 ataccaggat cttgccatcc tatggaactg cctcggtgag ttttctcctt cattacagaa
     1801 acggcttttt caaaaatatg gtattgataa tcctgatatg aataaattgc agtttcattt
     1861 gatgctcgat gagtttttct aatcagaatt ggttaattgg ttgtaacact ggcagagcat
     1921 tacgctgact tgacgggacg gcgcaagctc atgaccaaaa tcccttaacg tgagttacgc
     1981 gtcgttccac tgagcgtcag accccgtaga aaagatcaaa ggatcttctt gagatccttt
     2041 ttttctgcgc gtaatctgct gcttgcaaac aaaaaaacca ccgctaccag cggtggtttg
     2101 tttgccggat caagagctac caactctttt tccgaaggta actggcttca gcagagcgca
     2161 gataccaaat actgttcttc tagtgtagcc gtagttaggc caccacttca agaactctgt
     2221 agcaccgcct acatacctcg ctctgctaat cctgttacca gtggctgctg ccagtggcga
     2281 taagtcgtgt cttaccgggt tggactcaag acgatagtta ccggataagg cgcagcggtc
     2341 gggctgaacg gggggttcgt gcacacagcc cagcttggag cgaacgacct acaccgaact
     2401 gagataccta cagcgtgagc tatgagaaag cgccacgctt cccgaaggga gaaaggcgga
     2461 caggtatccg gtaagcggca gggtcggaac aggagagcgc acgagggagc ttccaggggg
     2521 aaacgcctgg tatctttata gtcctgtcgg gtttcgccac ctctgacttg agcgtcgatt
     2581 tttgtgatgc tcgtcagggg ggcggagcct atggaaaaac gccagcaacg cggccttttt
     2641 acggttcctg gccttttgct ggccttttgc tcacatgttc tttcctgcgt tatcccctga
     2701 ttctgtggat aaccgtatta ccgcctttga gtgagctgat accgctcgcc gcagccgaac
     2761 gaccgagcgc agcgagtcag tgagcgagga agcggaagag cgcccaatac gcaaaccgcc
     2821 tctccccgcg cgttggccga ttcattaatg cagctggcac gacaggtttc ccgactggaa
     2881 agcgggcagt gagcgcaacg caattaatac gcgtaccgct agccaggaag agtttgtaga
     2941 aacgcaaaaa ggccatccgt caggatggcc ttctgcttag tttgatgcct ggcagtttat
     3001 ggcgggcgtc ctgcccgcca ccctccgggc cgttgcttca caacgttcaa atccgctccc
     3061 ggcggatttg tcctactcag gagagcgttc accgacaaac aacagataaa acgaaaggcc
     3121 cagtcttccg actgagcctt tcgttttatt tgatgcctgg cagttcccta ctctcgcgtt
     3181 aacgctagca tggatgtttt cccagtcacg acgttgtaaa acgacggcca gtcttaagct
     3241 cgggccc
//
