>Addgene plasmid #109729 | pME-mKate2-NS | depositor full sequence | sequence record 206666 | Full Sequence
CTTTCCTGCGTTATCCCCTGATTCTGTGGATAACCGTATTACCGCCTTTGAGTGAGCTGATACCGCTCGC
CGCAGCCGAACGACCGAGCGCAGCGAGTCAGTGAGCGAGGAAGCGGAAGAGCGCCCAATACGCAAACCGC
CTCTCCCCGCGCGTTGGCCGATTCATTAATGCAGCTGGCACGACAGGTTTCCCGACTGGAAAGCGGGCAG
TGAGCGCAACGCAATTAATACGCGTACCGCTAGCCAGGAAGAGTTTGTAGAAACGCAAAAAGGCCATCCG
TCAGGATGGCCTTCTGCTTAGTTTGATGCCTGGCAGTTTATGGCGGGCGTCCTGCCCGCCACCCTCCGGG
CCGTTGCTTCACAACGTTCAAATCCGCTCCCGGCGGATTTGTCCTACTCAGGAGAGCGTTCACCGACAAA
CAACAGATAAAACGAAAGGCCCAGTCTTCCGACTGAGCCTTTCGTTTTATTTGATGCCTGGCAGTTCCCT
ACTCTCGCGTTAACGCTAGCATGGATGTTTTCCCAGTCACGACGTTGTAAAACGACGGCCAGTCTTAAGC
TCGGGCCCCAAATAATGATTTTATTTTGACTGATAGTGACCTGTTCGTTGCAACACATTGATGAGCAATG
CTTTTTTATAATGCCAACTTTGTACAAAAAAGCAGGCTGCCACCATGGTGAGCGAGCTGATTAAGGAGAA
CATGCACATGAAGCTGTACATGGAGGGCACCGTGAACAACCACCACTTCAAGTGCACATCCGAGGGCGAA
GGCAAGCCCTACGAGGGCACCCAGACCATGAGAATCAAGGCGGTCGAGGGCGGCCCTCTCCCCTTCGCCT
TCGACATCCTGGCTACCAGCTTCATGTACGGCAGCAAAACCTTCATCAACCACACCCAGGGCATCCCCGA
CTTCTTTAAGCAGTCCTTCCCCGAGGGCTTCACATGGGAGAGAGTCACCACATACGAAGACGGGGGCGTG
CTGACCGCTACCCAGGACACCAGCCTCCAGGACGGCTGCCTCATCTACAACGTCAAGATCAGAGGGGTGA
ACTTCCCATCCAACGGCCCTGTGATGCAGAAGAAAACACTCGGCTGGGAGGCCTCCACCGAGACCCTGTA
CCCCGCTGACGGCGGCCTGGAAGGCAGAGCCGACATGGCCCTGAAGCTCGTGGGCGGGGGCCACCTGATC
TGCAACTTGAAGACCACATACAGATCCAAGAAACCCGCTAAGAACCTCAAGATGCCCGGCGTCTACTATG
TGGACAGAAGACTGGAAAGAATCAAGGAGGCCGACAAAGAGACCTACGTCGAGCAGCACGAGGTGGCTGT
GGCCAGATACTGCGACCTCCCTAGCAAACTGGGGCACAGAGACCCAGCTTTCTTGTACAAAGTTGGCATT
ATAAGAAAGCATTGCTTATCAATTTGTTGCAACGAACAGGTCACTATCAGTCAAAATAAAATCATTATTT
GCCATCCAGCTGATATCCCCTATAGTGAGTCGTATTACATGGTCATAGCTGTTTCCTGGCAGCTCTGGCC
CGTGTCTCAAAATCTCTGATGTTACATTGCACAAGATAAAATAATATCATCATGAACAATAAAACTGTCT
GCTTACATAAACAGTAATACAAGGGGTGTTATGAGCCATATTCAACGGGAAACGTCGAGGCCGCGATTAA
ATTCCAACATGGATGCTGATTTATATGGGTATAAATGGGCTCGCGATAATGTCGGGCAATCAGGTGCGAC
AATCTATCGCTTGTATGGGAAGCCCGATGCGCCAGAGTTGTTTCTGAAACATGGCAAAGGTAGCGTTGCC
AATGATGTTACAGATGAGATGGTCAGACTAAACTGGCTGACGGAATTTATGCCTCTTCCGACCATCAAGC
ATTTTATCCGTACTCCTGATGATGCATGGTTACTCACCACTGCGATCCCCGGAAAAACAGCATTCCAGGT
ATTAGAAGAATATCCTGATTCAGGTGAAAATATTGTTGATGCGCTGGCAGTGTTCCTGCGCCGGTTGCAT
TCGATTCCTGTTTGTAATTGTCCTTTTAACAGCGATCGCGTATTTCGTCTCGCTCAGGCGCAATCACGAA
TGAATAACGGTTTGGTTGATGCGAGTGATTTTGATGACGAGCGTAATGGCTGGCCTGTTGAACAAGTCTG
GAAAGAAATGCATAAACTTTTGCCATTCTCACCGGATTCAGTCGTCACTCATGGTGATTTCTCACTTGAT
AACCTTATTTTTGACGAGGGGAAATTAATAGGTTGTATTGATGTTGGACGAGTCGGAATCGCAGACCGAT
ACCAGGATCTTGCCATCCTATGGAACTGCCTCGGTGAGTTTTCTCCTTCATTACAGAAACGGCTTTTTCA
AAAATATGGTATTGATAATCCTGATATGAATAAATTGCAGTTTCATTTGATGCTCGATGAGTTTTTCTAA
TCAGAATTGGTTAATTGGTTGTAACACTGGCAGAGCATTACGCTGACTTGACGGGACGGCGCAAGCTCAT
GACCAAAATCCCTTAACGTGAGTTACGCGTCGTTCCACTGAGCGTCAGACCCCGTAGAAAAGATCAAAGG
ATCTTCTTGAGATCCTTTTTTTCTGCGCGTAATCTGCTGCTTGCAAACAAAAAAACCACCGCTACCAGCG
GTGGTTTGTTTGCCGGATCAAGAGCTACCAACTCTTTTTCCGAAGGTAACTGGCTTCAGCAGAGCGCAGA
TACCAAATACTGTTCTTCTAGTGTAGCCGTAGTTAGGCCACCACTTCAAGAACTCTGTAGCACCGCCTAC
ATACCTCGCTCTGCTAATCCTGTTACCAGTGGCTGCTGCCAGTGGCGATAAGTCGTGTCTTACCGGGTTG
GACTCAAGACGATAGTTACCGGATAAGGCGCAGCGGTCGGGCTGAACGGGGGGTTCGTGCACACAGCCCA
GCTTGGAGCGAACGACCTACACCGAACTGAGATACCTACAGCGTGAGCTATGAGAAAGCGCCACGCTTCC
CGAAGGGAGAAAGGCGGACAGGTATCCGGTAAGCGGCAGGGTCGGAACAGGAGAGCGCACGAGGGAGCTT
CCAGGGGGAAACGCCTGGTATCTTTATAGTCCTGTCGGGTTTCGCCACCTCTGACTTGAGCGTCGATTTT
TGTGATGCTCGTCAGGGGGGCGGAGCCTATGGAAAAACGCCAGCAACGCGGCCTTTTTACGGTTCCTGGC
CTTTTGCTGGCCTTTTGCTCACATGTT
Features (pLannotate 1.2.2; 10 found; start..end, strand, type, name):
    121..213     +  CDS            lacI (fragment): lac repressor; lacI; The lac repressor binds to the lac operator to inhibit transcription in E. coli. This inhibition can be relieved by adding lactose or isopropyl-β-D-thiogalactopyranoside (IPTG).
    268..295     -  terminator     rrnB T2 terminator: transcription terminator T2 from the E. coli rrnB gene
    427..470     +  terminator     rrnB T1 terminator: Escherichia coli rrnB; transcription terminator T1 from the E. coli rrnB gene
    517..553     -  CDS            lacZα (fragment): LacZα fragment of β-galactosidase; lacZ fragment
    569..668     +  protein_bind   attL1: mutant version of attL; recombination site for the Gateway® LR reaction LR Clonase™
    675..1370    +  CDS            mKate2: mKate2 is a basic (constitutively fluorescent) red fluorescent protein published in 2009, derived from Entacmaea quadricolor. It is reported to be a rapidly-maturing monomer with moderate acid sensitivity.
   1372..1471    -  protein_bind   attL2: mutant version of attL; recombination site for the Gateway® LR reaction LR Clonase™
   1489..1507    -  promoter       T7 promoter: promoter for bacteriophage T7 RNA polymerase
   1641..2450    +  CDS            KanR: aminoglycoside phosphotransferase; aph(3')-Ia; confers resistance to kanamycin in bacteria or G418 (Geneticin®) in eukaryotes
   2597..3185    +  rep_origin     ori: high-copy-number ColE1/pMB1/pBR322/pUC origin of replication
