[The description below was written by a language model from this plasmid's Addgene catalogue record, the feature table of its GenBank file and pLannotate feature annotations shown in this document.]
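Description:
pME-mKate2-NS is a 3,247 bp Gateway middle-entry clone built on the pDONR 221 backbone and catalogued among zebrafish plasmids, intended as a building block for multisite Gateway assembly rather than as an expression vector in its own right. It is maintained in E. coli as a high-copy plasmid through a ColE1/pUC-type origin and is selected with kanamycin via the aph(3')-Ia (KanR) gene. The backbone retains the usual pDONR features: rrnB T1 and T2 transcription terminators upstream of the recombination cassette, which insulate the insert from read-through transcription in bacteria, a T7 promoter lying just outside attL2 and oriented back toward the insert, and M13 forward and reverse primer sites for sequencing across the cassette.

The payload is a mammalian codon-optimised open reading frame for mKate2, a monomeric far-red fluorescent protein, preceded by a vertebrate Kozak consensus for efficient translation initiation and flanked by attL1 and attL2 sites. No eukaryotic promoter or polyadenylation signal is present in the plasmid. These are supplied by the 5' and 3' entry clones and the destination vector when the parts are combined in an LR Clonase reaction. The coding sequence ends one base before attL2, and the "NS" suffix presumably denotes the absence of a stop codon, though the record does not spell this out. That arrangement would let translation continue through the recombined att site into a coding sequence supplied from a 3' entry clone, consistent with the stated purpose of 5' tagging, that is, placing mKate2 at the N-terminus of a protein of interest. The associated work used such constructs for in vivo cell biology and protein localisation in zebrafish.
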