Addgene plasmid #109729: pME-mKate2-NS
Purpose: Multisite gateway vector for 5' tagging with mKate2
Depositing lab: Rob Parton. Publication: In vivo cell biological screening identifies an endocytic capture mechanism for T-tubule formation. Hall TE, Martel N, Ariotti N, Xiong Z, Lo HP, Ferguson C, Rae J, Lim YW, Parton RG. Nat Commun. 2020 Jul 24;11(1):3711. doi: 10.1038/s41467-020-17486-w. PubMed 32709891.
Backbone
  Vector backbone: pDONR 221
  Vector type: Zebrafish plasmids
Growth in bacteria
  Bacterial resistance: Kanamycin, 50 μg/mL
  Growth temperature: 37°C
  Growth strain: DH5alpha
  Copy number: High Copy
Gene/Insert
  Gene/Insert name: mKate2
  Species: Synthetic
  Cloning method: Gateway Cloning
Terms and licenses: Academic/Nonprofit Terms; Industry Terms: Not Available to Industry
How to cite: pME-mKate2-NS was a gift from Rob Parton (Addgene plasmid # 109729 ; http://n2t.net/addgene:109729 ; RRID:Addgene_109729)
